Addgene plasmid #175939: pSIN-Ldha
Purpose: knockout mouse Ldha
Depositing lab: Dan Littman. Depositing organization: NYU Grossman School of Medicine. Publication: Niche-Selective Inhibition of Pathogenic Th17 Cells by Targeting Metabolic Redundancy. Wu L, Hollinshead KER, Hao Y, Au C, Kroehling L, Ng C, Lin WY, Li D, Silva HM, Shin J, Lafaille JJ, Possemato R, Pacold ME, Papagiannakopoulos T, Kimmelman AC, Satija R, Littman DR. Cell. 2020 Aug 6;182(3):641-654.e20. doi: 10.1016/j.cell.2020.06.014. Epub 2020 Jul 1. PubMed 32615085.
Backbone
  Vector backbone: pSIN
  Backbone size w/o insert (bp): 7099
  Vector type: Retroviral
Growth in bacteria
  Bacterial resistance: Ampicillin, 100 μg/mL
  Growth temperature: 37°C
  Growth strain: NEB Stable
  Copy number: Low Copy
Gene/Insert
  Gene/Insert name: Ldha gRNA
  gRNA/shRNA sequence: GCTGGTCATTATCACCGCGG
  Species: M. musculus (mouse)
  Entrez Gene: Ldha (a.k.a. Ldh1, Ldhm, l7R2)
  Cloning method: Restriction Enzyme; 5′ cloning site BBS I (destroyed during cloning); 3′ cloning site BBS I (destroyed during cloning)
  Sequencing primers: 5′ GAGGGCCTATTTCCCATGATTCC; 3′ AAAAAAGCACCGACTCGGTGC
Terms and licenses: Academic/Nonprofit Terms; Industry Terms: Not Available to Industry
How to cite: pSIN-Ldha was a gift from Dan Littman (Addgene plasmid # 175939 ; http://n2t.net/addgene:175939 ; RRID:Addgene_175939)
