[The description below was written by a language model from this plasmid's Addgene catalogue record and pLannotate feature annotations shown in this document.]
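Description:
pSIN-Ldha is a self-inactivating gammaretroviral vector that delivers a single guide RNA targeting mouse Ldha (lactate dehydrogenase A), made for CRISPR knockout of that gene. The guide was cloned into the pSIN backbone between two BbsI sites, both destroyed during cloning, placing it between a human U6 RNA polymerase III promoter and the Streptococcus pyogenes Cas9 gRNA scaffold. No Cas9 coding sequence is annotated, so the nuclease must come from another source, such as Cas9-expressing cells or a separate vector. The record does not say which.

The viral genome is transcribed in packaging cells from a CMV enhancer/promoter fused to a truncated 5' LTR. This is followed by an MESV-type packaging signal and a truncated gag segment lacking its start codon, which supports efficient encapsidation. The 3' LTR carries a U3 deletion that is copied to both ends of the provirus during reverse transcription. This silences LTR-driven transcription, leaving expression to the internal promoters.

Downstream of the gRNA cassette, an EF-1α core promoter precedes Thy1.1 (CD90.1), a surface marker that allows transduced cells to be identified or sorted by antibody staining. A neomycin phosphotransferase coding sequence follows it, but the feature table does not show how the two are linked. In bacteria the plasmid carries a ColE1/pUC-type origin and ampicillin resistance. The catalogue lists it as low copy and grown in a recombination-deficient strain, which is typical for repeat-containing LTR vectors. The sequenced record is 7,056 nt, slightly smaller than the listed backbone size of 7,099 bp. That difference is consistent with a stuffer being replaced by the short guide. The associated publication concerns metabolic targeting of pathogenic Th17 cells.
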