Features (pLannotate 1.2.2; 19 found; start..end, strand, type, name):
    130..231     +  misc_feature   bom (fragment): basis of mobility region from pBR322
    417..1005    -  rep_origin     ori: high-copy-number ColE1/pMB1/pBR322/pUC origin of replication
   1176..2036    -  CDS            AmpR: β-lactamase; bla; confers resistance to ampicillin, carbenicillin, and related antibiotics
   2037..2141    -  promoter       AmpR promoter: bla
   2327..2706    +  enhancer       CMV enhancer: human cytomegalovirus immediate early enhancer
   2707..2910    +  promoter       CMV promoter: human cytomegalovirus (CMV) immediate early promoter
   2911..3086    +  LTR            5' LTR (truncated): truncated long terminal repeat from Moloney murine sarcoma virus
   3208..3482    +  misc_feature   MESV Ψ (fragment): packaging signal of murine embryonic stem cell virus
   3549..3964    +  CDS            gag (truncated): truncated Moloney murine leukemia virus (MMLV) gag gene lacking the start codon
   4011..4251    +  promoter       U6 promoter: RNA polymerase III promoter for human U6 snRNA
   4280..4355    +  misc_RNA       gRNA scaffold: guide RNA scaffold for the Streptococcus pyogenes CRISPR/Cas9 system
   4462..4673    +  promoter       EF-1α core promoter: core promoter for human elongation factor EF-1α
   4693..5178    +  CDS            Thy1.1: mouse GPI-anchored cell surface glycoprotein of the immunoglobulin superfamily This allele of Thy1 is also known as CD90.1.
   5245..6036    +  CDS            neo: KKA2_KLEPN - Also known as kan, nptII. Experimental evidence at protein level: Swiss-Prot protein existence level 1. Resistance to kanamycin, neomycin, paromomycin, ribostamycin, butirosin and gentamicin B. From Klebsiella pneumoniae.
   6049..6118    +  CDS            env (fragment): murine leukemia virus gPr80 envelope polyprotein precursor; env; proteolytically cleaved into gp70SU and p15TM subunits
   6160..6585    +  LTR            3' LTR (ΔU3): self-inactivating 3' long terminal repeat (LTR) from Moloney murine leukemia virus
   6654..6694    +  CDS            rop (fragment): Rop protein, which maintains plasmids at low copy number; rop
   6796..6834    +  misc_feature   bom (fragment): basis of mobility region from pBR322
   6851..124     +  promoter       SV40 promoter (across the origin): SV40 enhancer and early promoter
>Addgene plasmid #175939 | pSIN-Ldha | addgene full sequence | sequence record 348092 | Addgene NGS Result
CGCCCATTCTCCGCCCCATGGCTGACTAATTTTTTTTATTTATGCAGAGGCCGAGGCCGCCTCGGCCTCT
GAGCTATTCCAGAAGTAGTGAGGAGGCTTTTTTGGAGGCCTAGGCTTTTGCAAAAAGCTTACTGGCTTAA
CTATGCGGCATCAGAGCAGATTGTACTGAGAGTGCACCATATGCGGTGTGAAATACCGCACAGATGCGTA
AGGAGAAAATACCGCATCAGGCGCTCTTCCGCTTCCTCGCTCACTGACTCGCTGCGCTCGGTCGTTCGGC
TGCGGCGAGCGGTATCAGCTCACTCAAAGGCGGTAATACGGTTATCCACAGAATCAGGGGATAACGCAGG
AAAGAACATGTGAGCAAAAGGCCAGCAAAAGGCCAGGAACCGTAAAAAGGCCGCGTTGCTGGCGTTTTTC
CATAGGCTCCGCCCCCCTGACGAGCATCACAAAAATCGACGCTCAAGTCAGAGGTGGCGAAACCCGACAG
GACTATAAAGATACCAGGCGTTTCCCCCTGGAAGCTCCCTCGTGCGCTCTCCTGTTCCGACCCTGCCGCT
TACCGGATACCTGTCCGCCTTTCTCCCTTCGGGAAGCGTGGCGCTTTCTCATAGCTCACGCTGTAGGTAT
CTCAGTTCGGTGTAGGTCGTTCGCTCCAAGCTGGGCTGTGTGCACGAACCCCCCGTTCAGCCCGACCGCT
GCGCCTTATCCGGTAACTATCGTCTTGAGTCCAACCCGGTAAGACACGACTTATCGCCACTGGCAGCAGC
CACTGGTAACAGGATTAGCAGAGCGAGGTATGTAGGCGGTGCTACAGAGTTCTTGAAGTGGTGGCCTAAC
TACGGCTACACTAGAAGGACAGTATTTGGTATCTGCGCTCTGCTGAAGCCAGTTACCTTCGGAAAAAGAG
TTGGTAGCTCTTGATCCGGCAAACAAACCACCGCTGGTAGCGGTGGTTTTTTTGTTTGCAAGCAGCAGAT
TACGCGCAGAAAAAAAGGATCTCAAGAAGATCCTTTGATCTTTTCTACGGGGTCTGACGCTCAGTGGAAC
GAAAACTCACGTTAAGGGATTTTGGTCATGAGATTATCAAAAAGGATCTTCACCTAGATCCTTTTAAATT
AAAAATGAAGTTTTAAATCAATCTAAAGTATATATGAGTAAACTTGGTCTGACAGTTACCAATGCTTAAT
CAGTGAGGCACCTATCTCAGCGATCTGTCTATTTCGTTCATCCATAGTTGCCTGACTCCCCGTCGTGTAG
ATAACTACGATACGGGAGGGCTTACCATCTGGCCCCAGTGCTGCAATGATACCGCGAGACCCACGCTCAC
CGGCTCCAGATTTATCAGCAATAAACCAGCCAGCCGGAAGGGCCGAGCGCAGAAGTGGTCCTGCAACTTT
ATCCGCCTCCATCCAGTCTATTAATTGTTGCCGGGAAGCTAGAGTAAGTAGTTCGCCAGTTAATAGTTTG
CGCAACGTTGTTGCCATTGCTGCAGGCATCGTGGTGTCACGCTCGTCGTTTGGTATGGCTTCATTCAGCT
CCGGTTCCCAACGATCAAGGCGAGTTACATGATCCCCCATGTTGTGCAAAAAAGCGGTTAGCTCCTTCGG
TCCTCCGATCGTTGTCAGAAGTAAGTTGGCCGCAGTGTTATCACTCATGGTTATGGCAGCACTGCATAAT
TCTCTTACTGTCATGCCATCCGTAAGATGCTTTTCTGTGACTGGTGAGTACTCAACCAAGTCATTCTGAG
AATAGTGTATGCGGCGACCGAGTTGCTCTTGCCCGGCGTCAACACGGGATAATACCGCGCCACATAGCAG
AACTTTAAAAGTGCTCATCATTGGAAAACGTTCTTCGGGGCGAAAACTCTCAAGGATCTTACCGCTGTTG
AGATCCAGTTCGATGTAACCCACTCGTGCACCCAACTGATCTTCAGCATCTTTTACTTTCACCAGCGTTT
CTGGGTGAGCAAAAACAGGAAGGCAAAATGCCGCAAAAAAGGGAATAAGGGCGACACGGAAATGTTGAAT
ACTCATACTCTTCCTTTTTCAATATTATTGAAGCATTTATCAGGGTTATTGTCTCATGAGCGGATACATA
TTTGAATGTATTTAGAAAAATAAACAAATAGGGGTTCCGCGCACATTTCCCCGAAAAGTGCCACCTGACG
TCTAAGAAACCATTATTATCATGACATTAACCTATAAAAATAGGCGTATCACGAGGCCCTTTCGTGTTCA
AGAATTAGCTTGGCCATTGCATACGTTGTATCCATATCATAATATGTACATTTATATTGGCTCATGTCCA
ACATTACCGCCATGTTGACATTGATTATTGACTAGTTATTAATAGTAATCAATTACGGGGTCATTAGTTC
ATAGCCCATATATGGAGTTCCGCGTTACATAACTTACGGTAAATGGCCCGCCTGGCTGACCGCCCAACGA
CCCCCGCCCATTGACGTCAATAATGACGTATGTTCCCATAGTAACGCCAATAGGGACTTTCCATTGACGT
CAATGGGTGGAGTATTTACGGTAAACTGCCCACTTGGCAGTACATCAAGTGTATCATATGCCAAGTACGC
CCCCTATTGACGTCAATGACGGTAAATGGCCCGCCTGGCATTATGCCCAGTACATGACCTTATGGGACTT
TCCTACTTGGCAGTACATCTACGTATTAGTCATCGCTATTACCATGGTGATGCGGTTTTGGCAGTACATC
AATGGGCGTGGATAGCGGTTTGACTCACGGGGATTTCCAAGTCTCCACCCCATTGACGTCAATGGGAGTT
TGTTTTGGCACCAAAATCAACGGGACTTTCCAAAATGTCGTAACAACTCCGCCCCATTGACGCAAATGGG
CGGTAGGCGTGTACGGTGGGAGGTCTATATAAGCAGAGCTCAATAAAAGAGCCCACAACCCCTCACTCGG
CGCGCCAGTCCTCCGATAGACTGCGTCGCCCGGGTACCCGTATTCCCAATAAAGCCTCTTGCTGTTTGCA
TCCGAATCGTGGTCTCGCTGTTCCTTGGGAGGGTCTCCTCTGAGTGATTGACTACCCACGACGGGGGTCT
TTCATTTGGGGGCTCGTCCGGGATTTGGAGACCCCTGCCCAGGGACCACCGACCCACCACCGGGAGGTAA
GCTGGCCAGCAACTTATCTGTGTCTGTCCGATTGTCTAGTGTCTATGTTTGATGTTATGCGCCTGCGTCT
GTACTAGTTAGCTAACTAGCTCTGTATCTGGCGGACCCGTGGTGGAACTGACGAGTTCTGAACACCCGGC
CGCAACCCTGGGAGACGTCCCAGGGACTTTGGGGGCCGTTTTTGTGGCCCGACCTGAGGAAGGGAGTCGA
TGTGGAATCCGACCCCGTCAGGATATGTGGTTCTGGTAGGAGACGAGAACCTAAAACAGTTCCCGCCTCC
GTCTGAATTTTTGCTTTCGGTTTGGAACCGAAGCCGCGCGTCTTGTCTGCTGCAGCGCTGCAGCATCGTT
CTGTGTTGTCTCTGTCTGACTGTGTTTCTGTATTTGTCTGAAAATTAGGGCCAGACTGTTACCACTCCCT
TAAGTTTGACCTTAGGTCACTGGAAAGATGTCGAGCGGATCGCTCACAACCAGTCGGTAGATGTCAAGAA
GAGACGTTGGTTACCTTCTGCTCTGCAGAATGGCCAACCTTTAACGTCGGATGGCCGCGAGACGGCACCT
TTAACCGAGACCTCATCACCCAGGTTAAGATCAAGGTCTTTTCACCTGGCCCGCATGGACACCCAGACCA
GGTCCCCTACATCGTGACCTGGGAAGCCTTGGCTTTTGACCCCCCTCCCTGGGTCAAGCCCTTTGTACAC
CCTAAGCCTCCGCCTCCTCTTCCTCCATCCGCCCCGTCTCTCCCCCTTGAACCTCCTCGTTCGACCCCGC
CTCGATCCTCCCTTTATCCAGCCCTCACTCCTTCTCTAGGCGCCGGAATTGAAGATCTTTAATTAACGAT
CTATCGATTCTAGATCTAGAGAGGGCCTATTTCCCATGATTCCTTCATATTTGCATATACGATACAAGGC
TGTTAGAGAGATAATTAGAATTAATTTGACTGTAAACACAAAGATATTAGTACAAAATACGTGACGTAGA
AAGTAATAATTTCTTGGGTAGTTTGCAGTTTTAAAATTATGTTTTAAAATGGACTATCATATGCTTACCG
TAACTTGAAAGTATTTCGATTTCTTGGCTTTATATATCTTGTGGAAAGGACGAAACACCGCTGGTCATTA
TCACCGCGGGTTTTAGAGCTAGAAATAGCAAGTTAAAATAAGGCTAGTCCGTTATCAACTTGAAAAAGTG
GCACCGAGTCGGTGCTTTTTTGAATTTAGATCTTGAGACAAGGTGCCGGGCCGGGAATTCGGCGAATTGG
GCCCGACGTCGCATGCTCCCGGCCCCTCGAGTGGCTCCGGTGCCCGTCAGTGGGCAGAGCGCACATCGCC
CACAGTCCCCGAGAAGTTGGGGGGAGGGGTCGGCAATTGAACCGGTGCCTAGAGAAGGTGGCGCGGGGTA
AACTGGGAAAGTGATGTCGTGTACTGGCTCCGCCTTTTTCCCGAGGGTGGGGGAGAACCGTATATAAGTG
CAGTAGTCGCCGTGAACGTTCTTTTTCGCAACGGGTTTGCCGCCAGAACACAGGTGTCGTGACGCGGCCA
CCATGAACCCAGCCATCAGCGTCGCTCTCCTGCTCTCAGTCTTGCAGGTGTCCCGAGGGCAGAAGGTGAC
CAGCCTGACAGCCTGCCTGGTGAACCAAAACCTTCGCCTGGACTGCCGCCATGAGAATAACACCAAGGAT
AACTCCATCCAGCATGAGTTCAGCCTGACCCGAGAGAAGAGGAAGCACGTGCTCTCAGGCACCCTCGGGA
TACCCGAGCACACGTACCGCTCCCGCGTCACCCTCTCCAACCAGCCCTATATCAAGGTCCTTACCCTAGC
CAACTTCACCACCAAGGATGAGGGCGACTACTTTTGTGAGCTTCGAGTCTCGGGCGCGAATCCCATGAGC
TCCAATAAAAGTATCAGTGTGTATAGAGACAAACTGGTCAAGTGTGGCGGCATAAGCCTGCTGGTTCAGA
ACACATCCTGGATGCTGCTGCTGCTGCTTTCCCTCTCCCTCCTCCAAGCCCTGGACTTCATTTCTCTGGG
CAGCGGCGCCACCAACTTCAGCCTGCTGAAGCAGGCCGGCGACGTGGAGGAGAACCCCGGCCCCATGATT
GAACAAGATGGATTGCACGCAGGTTCTCCGGCCGCTTGGGTGGAGAGGCTATTCGGCTATGACTGGGCAC
AACAGACAATCGGCTGCTCTGATGCCGCCGTGTTCCGGCTGTCAGCGCAGGGGCGCCCGGTTCTTTTTGT
CAAGACCGACCTGTCCGGTGCCCTGAATGAACTGCAGGACGAGGCAGCGCGGCTATCGTGGCTGGCCACG
ACGGGCGTTCCTTGCGCAGCTGTGCTCGACGTTGTCACTGAAGCGGGAAGGGACTGGCTGCTATTGGGCG
AAGTGCCGGGGCAGGATCTCCTGTCATCTCACCTTGCTCCTGCCGAGAAAGTATCCATCATGGCTGATGC
AATGCGGCGGCTGCATACGCTTGATCCGGCTACCTGCCCATTCGACCACCAAGCGAAACATCGCATCGAG
CGAGCACGTACTCGGATGGAAGCCGGTCTTGTCGATCAGGATGATCTGGACGAAGAGCATCAGGGGCTCG
CGCCAGCCGAACTGTTCGCCAGGCTCAAGGCGCGCATGCCCGACGGCGAGGATCTCGTCGTGACCCATGG
CGATGCCTGCTTGCCGAATATCATGGTGGAAAATGGCCGCTTTTCTGGATTCATCGACTGTGGCCGGCTG
GGTGTGGCGGACCGCTATCAGGACATAGCGTTGGCTACCCGTGATATTGCTGAAGAGCTTGGCGGCGAAT
GGGCTGACCGCTTCCTCGTGCTTTACGGTATCGCCGCTCCCGATTCGCAGCGCATCGCCTTCTATCGCCT
TCTTGACGAGTTCTTCTGATTAGATATCATCAGTGGTCCAGGCTCTAGTTTTGACTCAACAATATCACCA
GCTGAAGCCTATAGAGTACGAGCCATAGATAAAATAAAAGATTTTATTTAGTCTCCAGAAAAAGGGGGGA
ATGAAAGACCCCACCTGTAGGTTTGGCAAGCTAGCTTAAGTAACGCCATTTTGCAAGGCATGGAAAAATA
CATAACTGAGAATAGAGAAGTTCAGATCAAGGTCAGGAACAGATGGAACAGGGTCGACCCTAGAGAACCA
TCAGATGTTTCCAGGGTGCCCCAAGGACCTGAAATGACCCTGTGCCTTATTTGAACTAACCAATCAGTTC
GCTTCTCGCTTCTGTTCGCGCGCTTCTGCTCCCCGAGCTCAATAAAAGAGCCCACAACCCCTCACTCGGG
GCGCCAGTCCTCCGATTGACTGAGTCGCCCGGGTACCCGTGTATCCAATAAACCCTCTTGCAGTTGCATC
CGACTTGTGGTCTCGCTGTTCCTTGGGAGGGTCTCCTCTGAGTGATTGACTACCCGTCAGCGGGGGTCTT
TCATTTGGGGGCTCGTCCGGGATCGGGAGACCCCTGCCCAGGGACCACCGACCCACCACCGGGAGGTAAG
CTGGCTGCCTCGCGCGTTTCGGTGATGACGGTGAAAACCTCTGACACATGCAGCTCCCGGAGACGGTCAC
AGCTTGTCTGTAAGCGGATGCCGGGAGCAGACAAGCCCGTCAGGGCGCGTCAGCGGGTGTTGGCGGGTGT
CGGGGCGCAGCCATGACCCAGTCACGTAGCGATAGCGGAGTGTAGATCCGGCTGTGGAATGTGTGTCAGT
TAGGGTGTGGAAAGTCCCCAGGCTCCCCAGCAGGCAGAAGTATGCAAAGCATGCATCTCAATTAGTCAGC
AACCAGGTGTGGAAAGTCCCCAGGCTCCCCAGCAGGCAGAAGTATGCAAAGCATGCATCTCAATTAGTCA
GCAACCATAGTCCCGCCCCTAACTCCGCCCATCCCGCCCCTAACTCCGCCCAGTTC
