>Addgene plasmid #175939 | pSIN-Ldha | depositor partial sequence | sequence record 341019 | guide RNA encoding sequence inserted into the pSIN vector
GCTGGTCATTATCACCGCGG
